>Addgene plasmid #58166 | mPAGFP-mCherry-FRET-10 | addgene partial sequence | sequence record 132295 | CMV-F 5'-CGCAAATGGGCGGTAGGCGTG-3'
GAGCTGGTTTAGTGAACCGTCAGATCCGCTAGCGCTACCGGTCGCCACCATGGTGAGCAAGGGCGAGGAG
CTGTTCACCGGGGTGGTGCCCATCCTGGTCGAGCTGGACGGCGACGTAAACGGCCACAAGTTCAGCGTGT
CCGGCGAGGGCGAGGGCGATGCCACCTACGGCAAGCTGACCCTGAAGTTCATCTGCACCACCGGCAAGCT
GCCCGTGCCCTGGCCCACCCTCGTGACCACCTTCAGCTACGGCGTGCAGTGCTTCAGCCGCTACCCCGAC
CACATGAAGCAGCACGACTTCTTCAAGTCCGCCATGCCCGAAGGCTACGTCCAGGAGCGCACCATCTTCT
TCAAGGACGACGGCAACTACAAGACCCGCGCCGAGGTGAAGTTCGAGGGCGACACCCTGGTGAACCGCAT
CGAGCTGAAGGGCATCGACTTCAAGGAGGACGGCAACATCCTGGGGCACAAGCTGGAGTACAACTACAAC
AGCCACAACGTCTATATCATGGCCGACAAGCAGAAGAACGGCATCAAGGCCAACTTCAAGATCCGCCACA
ACATCGAGGACGGCAGCGTGCAGCTCGCCGACCACTACCAGCAGAACACCCCCATCGGCGACGGCCCCGT
GCTGCTGCCCGACAACCACTACCTGAGCCACCAGTCCAAGCTGAGCAAAGACCCCAACGAGAAGCGCGAT
CACATGGTCCTGCTGGAGTTCGTGACCGCCGCCGGGATCACTCTCGGCATGGACGAGCTGTACAAGTCCG
GACTCAGATCCCC
