>Addgene plasmid #58166 | mPAGFP-mCherry-FRET-10 | addgene partial sequence | sequence record 132297 | SV40pA-R 5'-GAAATTTGTGATGCTATTGC-3'
AACAACAACAATTGCATTCATTTTATGTTTCAGGTTCAGGGGGAGGTGTGGGAGGTTTTTTAAAGCAAGT
AAAACCTCTACAAATGTGGTATGGCTGATTATGATCTAGAGTCGCGGCCGCTTTACTTGTACAGCTCGTC
CATGCCGCCGGTGGAGTGGCGGCCCTCGGCGCGTTCGTACTGTTCCACGATGGTGTAGTCCTCGTTGTGG
GAGGTGATGTCCAACTTGATGTTGACGTTGTAGGCGCCGGGCAGCTGCACGGGCTTCTTGGCCTTGTAGG
TGGTCTTGACCTCAGCGTCGTAGTGGCCGCCGTCCTTCAGCTTCAGCCTCTGCTTGATCTCGCCCTTCAG
GGCGCCGTCCTCGGGGTACATCCGCTCGGAGGAGGCCTCCCAGCCCATGGTCTTCTTCTGCATTACGGGG
CCGTCGGAGGGGAAGTTGGTGCCGCGCAGCTTCACCTTGTAGATGAACTCGCCGTCCTGCAGGGAGGAGT
CCTGGGTCACGGTCACCACGCCGCCGTCCTCGAAGTTCATCACGCGCTCCCACTTGAAGCCCTCGGGGAA
GGACAGCTTCAAGTAGTCGGGGATGTCGGCGGGGTGCTTCACGTAGGCCTTGGAGCCGTACATGAACTGA
GGGGACAGGATGTCCCAGGCGAAGGGCAGGGGGCCACCCTTGGTCACCTTCAGCTTGGCGGTCTGGGTGC
CCTCGTAGGGGCGGCCCTCGCCCTCGCCCTCGATCTCGAACTCGTGGCCGTTCACGGAGCCCTCCATGTG
CACCTTGAAGCGCATGAACTCCTTGATGATGGCCATGTTATCCTCCTCGCC
