[The description below was written by a language model from this plasmid's Addgene catalogue record.]
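Description:
mPAGFP-mCherry-FRET-10 is a mammalian expression plasmid encoding a tandem fusion of two fluorescent proteins: mPAGFP, a monomeric photoactivatable variant of GFP, and mCherry, a monomeric red fluorescent protein. The record lists it as an empty backbone with no additional gene insert, so the payload is the fluorescent protein pair itself, which is expected to be distributed through the cytosol because no targeting sequence is recorded. The "10" in the name probably refers to the length of the linker joining the two fluorophores, but the record does not confirm this. It also does not state the order of the two proteins beyond what the name implies, and the excitation and emission fields are blank.

The vector backbone is recorded as unknown, and no feature table is available, so the promoter driving expression, the polyadenylation signal and the origins of replication are not stated. The plasmid is maintained in E. coli at high copy number under kanamycin selection, and it carries a neomycin resistance marker that allows G418 selection of stably transfected mammalian cells.

The depositor describes the construct as a FRET indicator for live and fixed cells. Holding a green donor and a red acceptor close together in a single polypeptide gives constitutive energy transfer. Fusions of this kind are generally used as positive controls or calibration standards when setting up and validating FRET imaging. Here the donor is photoactivatable, so its fluorescence can be switched on by light in a chosen cell or region.
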