Addgene plasmid #58166: mPAGFP-mCherry-FRET-10
Purpose: (Empty Backbone) Localization: Cytosolic FRET, Excitation: , Emission
Depositing lab: Michael Davidson. Depositing organization: Florida State University, Tallahassee.
Backbone
  Vector backbone: Unknown
  Vector type: Mammalian Expression
  Selectable markers: Neomycin (select with G418)
  Tag / fusion protein: mPAGFP; mCherry
Growth in bacteria
  Bacterial resistance: Kanamycin, 50 μg/mL
  Growth temperature: 37°C
  Growth strain: DH5alpha
  Copy number: High Copy
Gene/Insert
  Gene/Insert name: None
  Tag / fusion protein: mPAGFP; mCherry
Terms and licenses: Academic/Nonprofit Terms; Industry Terms: Not Available to Industry
Depositor comments: FRET Indicator - Live and Fixed Cells.
How to cite: mPAGFP-mCherry-FRET-10 was a gift from Michael Davidson (Addgene plasmid # 58166 ; http://n2t.net/addgene:58166 ; RRID:Addgene_58166)
